>Addgene plasmid #211039 | pBiT3.1-N_COP1:1-731 | addgene full sequence | sequence record 437056 | Addgene NGS Result
AAGACGCGTTAATTAAGACGTCGGCAGTGAAAAAAATGCTTTATTTGTGAAATTTGTGATGCTATTGCTT
TATTTGTAACCATTATAAGCTGCAATAAACAAGTTAACAACAACAATTGCATTCATTTTATGTTTCAGGT
TCAGGGGGAGGTGTGGGAGGTTTTTTAAAGCAAGTAAAACCTCTACAAATGTGGTATGGCTGATTATGAT
CCGCGGCCGCAATACGTCGACGTTATCAGCTGACTTCGTACGAGAGCCTAGGATTATGGCGCGCCACTAG
TTATTAATAGTAATCAATTACGGGGTCATTAGTTCATAGCCCATATATGGAGTTCCGCGTTACATAACTT
ACGGTAAATGGCCCGCCTGGCTGACCGCCCAACGACCCCCGCCCATTGACGTCAATAATGACGTATGTTC
CCATAGTAACGCCAATAGGGACTTTCCATTGACGTCAATGGGTGGAGTATTTACGGTAAACTGCCCACTT
GGCAGTACATCAAGTGTATCATATGCCAAGTCCGCCCCCTATTGACGTCAATGACGGTAAATGGCCCGCC
TGGCATTATGCCCAGTACATGACCTTACGGGACTTTCCTACTTGGCAGTACATCTACGTATTAGTCATCG
CTATTACCATGGTGATGCGGTTTTGGCAGTACACCAATGGGCGTGGATAGCGGTTTGACTCACGGGGATT
TCCAAGTCTCCACCCCATTGACGTCAATGGGAGTTTGTTTTGGCACCAAAATCAACGGGACTTTCCAAAA
TGTCGTAATAACCCCGCCCCGTTGACGCAAATGGGCGGTAGGCGTGTACGGTGGGAGGTCTATATAAGCA
GAGCTGGTTTAGTGAACCGTCAGATCACTAGAATCTTTATTGCGGTAGTTTATCACAGTTAAATTGCTAA
CGCAGTCAGTGCTTCTGACACAACAGTCTCGAACTTAAGCTGCAGAAGTTGGTCGTGAGGCACTGGGCAG
GTAAGTATCAAGGTTACAAGACAGGTTTAAGGAGACCAATAGAAACTGGGCTTGTCGAGACAGAGAAGAC
TCTTGCGTTTCTGATAGGCACCTATTGGTCTTACTGACATCCACTTTGCCTTTCTCTCCACAGGTGTCCA
CTCCCAGTTCAATTACAGCTCTTAAGGCTAGAGTATTAATACGACTCACTATAGGGGTTAGCGATCGCCA
TGGTGAGCGGCTGGCGGCTGTTCAAGAAGATTAGCGGGAGCTCCGGTGGCTCGAGCGGT
[2193 nt withheld, positions 1250-3442]
TAATCTAGAGGTCAAGCTTCGGGGGTTTAAACCTGCAGGCATGCAAGCTGATTTGGCTGCTGCCACCGCT
GAGCAAGGCCGCTTCGAGCAGACATGATAAGATACATTGATGAGTTTGGACAAACCACAACTAGAATGCA
GTGAAAAAAATGCTTTATTTGTGAAATTTGTGATGCTATTGCTTTATTTGTAACCATTATAAGCTGCAAT
AAACAAGTTAACAACAACAATTGCATTCATTTTATGTTTCAGGTTCAGGGGGAGATGTGGGAGGTTTTTT
TAAGCAAGTAAAACCTCTACAAATGTGGTAAAATCTTAATTAAGACTTCTAATATAACTTCGTATAGCAT
ACATTATACGAAGTTATGGTTCCACTGTTGACAATTAATCATCGGCATAGTATATCGGCATAGTATAATA
CGACAAGGTGAGGAACTAAACCCAGGAGGCAGATCATGATTGAACAAGATGGATTGCACGCAGGTTCTCC
GGCCGCTTGGGTGGAGAGGCTATTCGGCTATGACTGGGCACAACAGACAATCGGCTGCTCTGATGCCGCC
GTGTTCCGGCTGTCAGCGCAGGGGCGCCCGGTTCTTTTTGTCAAGACCGACCTGTCCGGTGCCCTGAATG
AACTGCAGGACGAGGCAGCGCGGCTATCGTGGCTGGCCACGACGGGCGTTCCTTGCGCAGCTGTGCTCGA
CGTTGTCACTGAAGCGGGAAGGGACTGGCTGCTATTGGGCGAAGTGCCGGGGCAGGATCTCCTGTCATCT
CACCTTGCTCCTGCCGAGAAAGTATCCATCATGGCTGATGCAATGCGGCGGCTGCATACGCTTGATCCGG
CTACCTGCCCATTCGACCACCAAGCGAAACATCGCATCGAGCGAGCACGTACTCGGATGGAAGCCGGTCT
TGTCGATCAGGATGATCTGGACGAAGAGCATCAGGGGCTCGCGCCAGCCGAACTGTTCGCCAGGCTCAAG
GCGCGCATGCCCGACGGCGAGGATCTCGTCGTGACCCATGGCGATGCCTGCTTGCCGAATATCATGGTGG
AAAATGGCCGCTTTTCTGGATTCATCGACTGTGGCCGGCTGGGTGTGGCGGACCGCTATCAGGACATAGC
GTTGGCTACCCGTGATATTGCTGAAGAGCTTGGCGGCGAATGGGCTGACCGCTTCCTCGTGCTTTACGGT
ATCGCCGCTCCCGATTCGCAGCGCATCGCCTTCTATCGCCTTCTTGACGAGTTCTTCTGATTCGAAATGA
CCGACCAAGCGACGCCCAACCGGTATCAGCTCACTCAAAGGCGGTAATACGGTTATCCACAGAATCAGGG
GATAACGCAGGAAAGAACATGTGAGCAAAAGGCCAGCAAAAGGCCAGGAACCGTAAAAAGGCCGCGTTGC
TGGCGTTTTTCCATAGGCTCCGCCCCCCTGACGAGCATCACAAAAATCGACGCTCAAGTCAGAGGTGGCG
AAACCCGACAGGACTATAAAGATACCAGGCGTTTCCCCCTGGAAGCTCCCTCGTGCGCTCTCCTGTTCCG
ACCCTGCCGCTTACCGGATACCTGTCCGCCTTTCTCCCTTCGGGAAGCGTGGCGCTTTCTCATAGCTCAC
GCTGTAGGTATCTCAGTTCGGTGTAGGTCGTTCGCTCCAAGCTGGGCTGTGTGCACGAACCCCCCGTTCA
GCCCGACCGCTGCGCCTTATCCGGTAACTATCGTCTTGAGTCCAACCCGGTAAGACACGACTTATCGCCA
CTGGCAGCAGCCACTGGTAACAGGATTAGCAGAGCGAGGTATGTAGGCGGTGCTACAGAGTTCTTGAAGT
GGTGGCCTAACTACGGCTACACTAGAAGGACAGTATTTGGTATCTGCGCTCTGCTGAAGCCAGTTACCTT
CGGAAAAAGAGTTGGTAGCTCTTGATCCGGCAAACAAACCACCGCTGGTAGCGGTGGTTTTTTTGTTTGC
AAGCAGCAGATTACGCGCAGAAAAAAAGGATTTCAAGAAGATCCTTTGATCTTTTCTACGGGGTCTGACG
CTCAGTGGAACGAAAACTCACGTTAAGGGATTTTGGTCATGAGATTATCAAAAAGGATCTTCACCTAGAT
CCTTTTATAGTCCGGAATCGTCACACAAAAAACCAACACACAGATGTAATGAAAATAAAGATATTTTATT
GCGGCCATCGTGATGGCTAGAGTTTAGCCCTCCCACACATAACCAGAGGGCAGCAATTCACGAATCCCAA
CTGCCGTCGGCTGTCCATCACTGTCCTTCACTATGGCTTTGATCCCAGGATGCAGATCGAGAAGCACCTG
TCGGCACCGTCCGCAGGGGCTCAAGATGCCCCTGTTCTCATTTCCGATCGCGACGATACAAGTCAGGTTG
CCAGCTGCCGCAGCAGCAGCAGTGCCCAGCACCACGAGTTCTGCACAAGGTCCCCCAGTAAAATGATATA
CATTGACACCAGTGAAGATGCGGCCGTCGCTAGAGAGAGCTGCGCTGGCGACGCTGTAGTCTTCAGAGAT
GGGGATGCTGTTGATTGTAGCCGTTGCTCTTTCAATGAGGGTGGATTCTTCTTGAGACAAAGGCTTGGCC
ATGGTGGCGCTAGTGTCAGAAGAATCGAGCTTTTTGCAAAAGCCTAGGCCTCCAAAAAAGCCTCCTCACT
ACTTCTGGAATAGCTCAGAGGCCGAGGCGGCCTCGGCCTCTGCATAAATAAAAAAAATTAGTCAGCCATG
GGGCGGAGAATGGGCGGAACTGGGCGGAGTTAGGGGCGGGATGGGCGGAGTTAGGGGCGGGACTATGGTT
GCTGACTAATTGAGATGCATGCTTTGCATACTTCTGCCTGCTGGGGAGCCTGGGGACTTTCCACACCTGG
TTGCTGACTAATTGAGATGCATGCTTTGCATACTTCTGCCTGCTGGGGAGCCTGGGGACTTTCCACACCC
TAACTGACACACATTCCACAGCTGGTTCTTTCCGCCTCAGAAGGTACCTAACCAAGTTCCTCTTTCAGAG
GTTATTTCAGGCCATGGTGCTGCGC
Features (pLannotate 1.2.2; 17 found; start..end, strand, type, name):
     24..105     -  polyA_signal   SV40 poly(A) signal: SV40 polyadenylation signal
    128..211     -  CDS            large T antigen (fragment): large T antigen from SV40 (simian virus 40)
    276..641     +  enhancer       CMV enhancer: human cytomegalovirus immediate early enhancer
    643..842     +  promoter       CMV promoter: human cytomegalovirus (CMV) immediate early promoter
    981..1113    +  intron         chimeric intron: chimera between introns from human β-globin and immunoglobulin heavy chain genes
   1157..1175    +  promoter       T7 promoter: promoter for bacteriophage T7 RNA polymerase
   1352..3442    +  CDS            COP1 (sequence withheld): COP1_HUMAN - Also known as RFWD2 From Homo sapiens (Human).
   3473..3491    +  misc_feature   MCS (fragment): pUC18/19 multiple cloning site
   3540..3661    -  polyA_signal   SV40 poly(A) signal: SV40 polyadenylation signal
   3684..3752    -  CDS            large T antigen (fragment): large T antigen from SV40 (simian virus 40)
   3776..3809    +  protein_bind   loxP: Cre-mediated recombination occurs in the 8-bp core sequence (GCATACAT). Cre recombinase
   3819..3866    +  promoter       EM7 promoter: synthetic bacterial promoter&nbsp
   3898..4689    +  CDS            neo: KKA2_KLEPN - Also known as kan, nptII. Experimental evidence at protein level: Swiss-Prot protein existence level 1. Resistance to kanamycin, neomycin, paromomycin, ribostamycin, butirosin and gentamicin B. From Klebsiella pneumoniae.
   4850..5438    -  rep_origin     ori: high-copy-number ColE1/pMB1/pBR322/pUC origin of replication
   5564..5612    -  polyA_signal   poly(A) signal: synthetic polyadenylation signal
   5636..6034    -  CDS            BSD: blasticidin S deaminase; Aspergillus terreus BSD; confers resistance to blasticidin
   6065..6422    -  promoter       SV40 promoter: SV40 enhancer and early promoter
