[The description below was written by a language model from this plasmid's Addgene catalogue record and pLannotate feature annotations shown in this document.]
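Description:
pBiT3.1-N_COP1:1-731 is a mammalian expression plasmid built on the Promega pBiT3.1-N backbone that produces full-length, wild-type human COP1 (also known as RFWD2), a WD40 repeat-containing protein, with an N-terminal HiBiT tag. The coding sequence derives from a Mammalian Gene Collection clone and was inserted by ligation-independent cloning between XhoI and XbaI sites that remain intact. Expression is driven by the CMV immediate-early enhancer and promoter, followed by a chimeric β-globin/immunoglobulin intron that promotes efficient processing of the transcript. A T7 promoter sits upstream of the open reading frame, and an SV40 polyadenylation signal terminates the transcript. The short HiBiT peptide is joined to COP1 through a flexible glycine-serine linker. HiBiT complements the LgBiT fragment to reconstitute NanoLuc luciferase, so the tagged protein can be detected or quantified by luminescence.

The plasmid replicates in E. coli at high copy from a ColE1/pUC-type origin. Bacterial selection is with kanamycin, conferred by a neo (nptII) gene under the bacterial EM7 promoter, with a single loxP site annotated just upstream.

Two points in the record do not agree. The catalogue lists neomycin/G418 as the mammalian selectable marker, but the only cassette in the feature table with a mammalian promoter is an SV40 early promoter driving blasticidin S deaminase with a synthetic poly(A) signal. The insert name gives residues M1-V713, whereas the plasmid name says 1-731, which matches the stated 2193 bp insert size.

The associated work evaluated the ligandability of WD40 repeat proteins, but the record does not describe specific assays for this construct.
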