Addgene plasmid #211039: pBiT3.1-N_COP1:1-731
Purpose: Mammalian expression of full-length human COP1. N-terminal HiBiT tag.
Depositing lab: Cheryl Arrowsmith. Publication: A Target Class Ligandability Evaluation of WD40 Repeat-Containing Proteins. Ackloo S, Li F, Szewczyk M, Seitova A, Loppnau P, Zeng H, Xu J, Ahmad S, Arnautova YA, Baghaie AJ, Beldar S, Bolotokova A, Centrella PA, Chau I, Clark MA, Cuozzo JW, Dehghani-Tafti S, Disch JS, Dong A, Dumas A, Feng JA, Ghiabi P, Gibson E, Gilmer J, Goldman B, Green SR, Guie MA, Guilinger JP, Harms N, Herasymenko O, Houliston S, Hutchinson A, Kearnes S, Keefe AD, Kimani SW, Kramer T, Kutera M, Kwak HA, Lento C, Li Y, Liu J, Loup J, Machado RAC, Mulhern CJ, Perveen S, Righetto GL, Riley P, Shrestha S, Sigel EA, Silva M, Sintchak MD, Slakman BL, Taylor RD, Thompson J, Torng W, Underkoffler C, von Rechenberg M, Walsh RT, Watson I, Wilson DJ, Wolf E, Yadav M, Yazdi AK, Zhang J, Zhang Y, Santhakumar V, Edwards AM, Barsyte-Lovejoy D, Schapira M, Brown PJ, Halabelian L, Arrowsmith CH. J Med Chem. 2025 Jan 23;68(2):1092-1112. doi: 10.1021/acs.jmedchem.4c02010. Epub 2024 Nov 4. PubMed 39495097.
Backbone
  Vector backbone: pBiT3.1-N
  Backbone manufacturer: Promega
  Vector type: Mammalian Expression
  Selectable markers: Neomycin (select with G418)
Growth in bacteria
  Bacterial resistance: Kanamycin, 50 μg/mL
  Growth temperature: 37°C
  Growth strain: DH5alpha
  Copy number: High Copy
Gene/Insert
  Gene/Insert name: COP1:M1-V713 (alt name: RFWD2)
  Species: H. sapiens (human)
  Insert size (bp): 2193
  Mutation: wild type
  Entrez Gene: COP1 (a.k.a. CFAP78, FAP78, RFWD2, RNF200)
  Promoter: CMV
  Tag / fusion protein: MVSGWRLFKKISGSSGGSSG (N terminal on insert)
  Cloning method: Ligation Independent Cloning
  Sequencing primers: 5′ T7; 3′ TTGCTCAGCGGTGGCAGCAG
Resource information
  A portion of this plasmid was derived from a plasmid made by: Mammalian Gene Collection (BC094728)
Terms and licenses: Academic/Nonprofit Terms; Industry Terms: Not Available to Industry
Depositor comments: 5' Cloning Site: Xho1 (not destroyed), 3' Cloning Site: Xba1 (not destroyed).
How to cite: pBiT3.1-N_COP1:1-731 was a gift from Cheryl Arrowsmith (Addgene plasmid # 211039 ; http://n2t.net/addgene:211039 ; RRID:Addgene_211039)
